Addgene plasmid #27227: AAV-CK(1.3)GW
Depositing lab: Pavel Osten. Depositing organization: Max Planck Institute for Medical Research. Publication: Lentivirus-based genetic manipulations of cortical neurons and their optical and electrophysiological monitoring in vivo. Dittgen T, Nimmerjahn A, Komai S, Licznerski P, Waters J, Margrie TW, Helmchen F, Denk W, Brecht M, Osten P. Proc Natl Acad Sci U S A. 2004 Dec 28. 101(52):18206-11. 10.1073/pnas.0407976101 PubMed 15608064.
Backbone
  Vector backbone: pAAV-MCS
  Backbone manufacturer: Stratagene
  Backbone size w/o insert (bp): 4600
  Vector type: AAV
Growth in bacteria
  Bacterial resistance: Ampicillin, 100 μg/mL
  Growth temperature: 37°C
  Growth strain: Stbl3
  Copy number: Unknown
Gene/Insert
  Gene/Insert name: EGFP
  Tag / fusion protein: EGFP
  Cloning method: Restriction Enzyme
  Sequencing primers: 5′ n/a
Terms and licenses: Academic/Nonprofit Terms; Industry Terms: Not Available to Industry
Depositor comments: Expresses EGFP under the mouse α-CaMKII promoter (1.3kb fragment) Note that differences between Addgene's sequencing result and the sequence from the depositing scientist are due to use of theoretical maps. Please utilize Addgene's sequence when available.
How to cite: AAV-CK(1.3)GW was a gift from Pavel Osten (Addgene plasmid # 27227 ; http://n2t.net/addgene:27227 ; RRID:Addgene_27227)
