[The description below was written by a language model from this plasmid's Addgene catalogue record and pLannotate feature annotations shown in this document.]
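Description:
AAV-CK(1.3)GW is an adeno-associated virus transfer plasmid built on the Stratagene pAAV-MCS backbone and designed to express EGFP from a neuronal promoter. The depositor's full sequence is about 6.1 kb. In bacteria it is maintained through a high-copy ColE1/pUC-type origin and selected with ampicillin via the β-lactamase gene and its own promoter. The backbone also carries an M13 phage origin, along with small annotated remnants of the pBR322 bom and rop regions. The record lists a recombination-deficient growth strain, a common choice for plasmids with ITR repeats, which are prone to rearrangement.

The payload sits between two AAV2 inverted terminal repeats, the only cis elements needed for replication and packaging of the intervening DNA into AAV particles when Rep, Cap and helper functions are supplied in trans. Within the ITRs, a roughly 1.3 kb fragment of the mouse α-CaMKII promoter drives mammalian codon-optimized EGFP. The coding sequence is followed by a woodchuck hepatitis virus posttranscriptional regulatory element (WPRE), which generally boosts transcript stability and expression, and by the human growth hormone polyadenylation signal. Short pBluescript polylinker fragments flank the WPRE as cloning remnants. EGFP is the sole insert, so it acts as a free reporter rather than a fusion partner.

The CaMKIIα promoter is generally used to favour expression in excitatory forebrain neurons, and the associated publication concerns viral genetic manipulation and optical and electrophysiological monitoring of cortical neurons in vivo. This points to use in fluorescent labelling of such neurons. The depositor notes that their sequence derives from theoretical maps and may differ from the repository's sequencing results.
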