Features (pLannotate 1.2.2; 15 found; start..end, strand, type, name):
      1..141     -  repeat_region  AAV2 ITR: inverted terminal repeat of adeno-associated virus serotype 2 inverted
    158..1447    +  promoter       CaMKII promoter: promoter for the mouse calcium/calmodulin-dependent kinase II α subunit
   1475..2194    +  CDS            EGFP: the original enhanced GFP (Yang et al., 1996) mammalian codon-optimized
   2211..2235    +  misc_feature   MCS (fragment): pBluescript multiple cloning site
   2235..2823    +  misc_feature   WPRE: woodchuck hepatitis virus posttranscriptional regulatory element
   2824..2844    +  misc_feature   MCS (fragment): pBluescript multiple cloning site
   2853..3329    +  polyA_signal   hGH poly(A) signal: human growth hormone polyadenylation signal
   3369..3509    +  repeat_region  AAV2 ITR: inverted terminal repeat of adeno-associated virus serotype 2 inverted
   3514..3565    -  misc_feature   bom (fragment): basis of mobility region from pBR322
   3584..3964    +  rep_origin     M13 ori (sequence partly withheld): M13 bacteriophage origin of replication; arrow indicates direction of (+) strand synthesis
   4040..4089    -  misc_feature   bom (fragment): basis of mobility region from pBR322
   4191..4226    -  CDS            rop (fragment): Rop protein, which maintains plasmids at low copy number; rop
   4321..4425    +  promoter       AmpR promoter: bla
   4426..5286    +  CDS            AmpR: β-lactamase; bla; confers resistance to ampicillin, carbenicillin, and related antibiotics
   5457..6045    +  rep_origin     ori: high-copy-number ColE1/pMB1/pBR322/pUC origin of replication
>Addgene plasmid #27227 | AAV-CK(1.3)GW | depositor full sequence | sequence record 10978 | Author sequence
CCTGCAGGCAGCTGCGCGCTCGCTCGCTCACTGAGGCCGCCCGGGCAAAGCCCGGGCGTCGGGCGACCTT
TGGTCGCCCGGCCTCAGTGAGCGAGCGAGCGCGCAGAGAGGGAGTGGCCAACTCCATCACTAGGGGTTCC
TGCGGCCGCACGCGTAACATTATGGCCTTAGGTCACTTCATCTCCATGGGGTTCTTCTTCTGATTTTCTA
GAAAATGAGATGGGGGTGCAGAGAGCTTCCTCAGTGACCTGCCCAGGGTCACATCAGAAATGTCAGAGCT
AGAACTTGAACTCAGATTACTAATCTTAAATTCCATGCCTTGGGGGCATGCAAGTACGATATACAGAAGG
AGTGAACTCATTAGGGCAGATGACCAATGAGTTTAGGAAAGAAGAGTCCAGGGCAGGGTACATCTACACC
ACCCGCCCAGCCCTGGGTGAGTCCAGCCACGTTCACCTCATTATAGTTGCCTCTCTCCAGTCCTACCTTG
ACGGGAAGCACAAGCAGAAACTGGGACAGGAGCCCCAGGAGACCAAATCTTCATGGTCCCTCTGGGAGGA
TGGGTGGGGAGAGCTGTGGCAGAGGCCTCAGGAGGGGCCCTGCTGCTCAGTGGTGACAGATAGGGGTGAG
AAAGCAGACAGAGTCATTCCGTCAGCATTCTGGGTCTGTTTGGTACTTCTTCTCACGCTAAGGTGGCGGT
GTGATATGCACAATGGCTAAAAAGCAGGGAGAGCTGGAAAGAAACAAGGACAGAGACAGAGGCCAAGTCA
ACCAGACCAATTCCCAGAGGAAGCAAAGAAACCATTACAGAGACTACAAGGGGGAAGGGAAGGAGAGATG
AATTAGCTTCCCCTGTAAACCTTAGAACCCAGCTGTTGCCAGGGCAACGGGGCAATACCTGTCTCTTCAG
AGGAGATGAAGTTGCCAGGGTAACTACATCCTGTCTTTCTCAAGGACCATCCCAGAATGTGGCACCCACT
AGCCGTTACCATAGCAACTGCCTCTTTGCCCCACTTAATCCCATCCCGTCTGTTAAAAGGGCCCTATAGT
TGGAGGTGGGGGAGGTAGGAAGAGCGATGATCACTTGTGGACTAAGTTTGTTCGCATCCCCTTCTCCAAC
CCCCTCAGTACATCACCCTGGGAGAACAAGGTCCACTTGCTTCTGGGCCCACACAGTCCTGCAGTATTGT
GTATATAAGGCCAGGGCAAAGGAGGAGCAGGTTTTAAAGTGAAAGGCAGGCAGGTGTTGGGGAGGCAGTT
ACCGGGGCAACGGGAACAGGGCGTTTCGGAGGTGGTTGCCATGGGGACCTGGATGCTGACGAAGGCTCGC
GAGGCTGTGAGCAGCCACAGTGCCCTGCTCAGAAGCCCCAAGCTCGTCAGTCAAGCCGGTTCTCCGTTTG
CACTCAGGAGCACGGGCAGGCGAGTGGCCCCTAGTTCTGGGGGCAGCGGGGATCCCCGGGTACCGGTCGC
CACCATGGTGAGCAAGGGCGAGGAGCTGTTCACCGGGGTGGTGCCCATCCTGGTCGAGCTGGACGGCGAC
GTAAACGGCCACAAGTTCAGCGTGTCCGGCGAGGGCGAGGGCGATGCCACCTACGGCAAGCTGACCCTGA
AGTTCATCTGCACCACCGGCAAGCTGCCCGTGCCCTGGCCCACCCTCGTGACCACCCTGACCTACGGCGT
GCAGTGCTTCAGCCGCTACCCCGACCACATGAAGCAGCACGACTTCTTCAAGTCCGCCATGCCCGAAGGC
TACGTCCAGGAGCGCACCATCTTCTTCAAGGACGACGGCAACTACAAGACCCGCGCCGAGGTGAAGTTCG
AGGGCGACACCCTGGTGAACCGCATCGAGCTGAAGGGCATCGACTTCAAGGAGGACGGCAACATCCTGGG
GCACAAGCTGGAGTACAACTACAACAGCCACAACGTCTATATCATGGCCGACAAGCAGAAGAACGGCATC
AAGGTGAACTTCAAGATCCGCCACAACATCGAGGACGGCAGCGTGCAGCTCGCCGACCACTACCAGCAGA
ACACCCCCATCGGCGACGGCCCCGTGCTGCTGCCCGACAACCACTACCTGAGCACCCAGTCCGCCCTGAG
CAAAGACCCCAACGAGAAGCGCGATCACATGGTCCTGCTGGAGTTCGTGACCGCCGCCGGGATCACTCTC
GGCATGGACGAGCTGTACAAGTAAAGCGGCCGCGACTCTAGAATTCGATATCAAGCTTATCGATAATCAA
CCTCTGGATTACAAAATTTGTGAAAGATTGACTGGTATTCTTAACTATGTTGCTCCTTTTACGCTATGTG
GATACGCTGCTTTAATGCCTTTGTATCATGCTATTGCTTCCCGTATGGCTTTCATTTTCTCCTCCTTGTA
TAAATCCTGGTTGCTGTCTCTTTATGAGGAGTTGTGGCCCGTTGTCAGGCAACGTGGCGTGGTGTGCACT
GTGTTTGCTGACGCAACCCCCACTGGTTGGGGCATTGCCACCACCTGTCAGCTCCTTTCCGGGACTTTCG
CTTTCCCCCTCCCTATTGCCACGGCGGAACTCATCGCCGCCTGCCTTGCCCGCTGCTGGACAGGGGCTCG
GCTGTTGGGCACTGACAATTCCGTGGTGTTGTCGGGGAAATCATCGTCCTTTCCTTGGCTGCTCGCCTGT
GTTGCCACCTGGATTCTGCGCGGGACGTCCTTCTGCTACGTCCCTTCGGCCCTCAATCCAGCGGACCTTC
CTTCCCGCGGCCTGCTGCCGGCTCTGCGGCCTCTTCCGCGTCTTCGCCTTCGCCCTCAGACGAGTCGGAT
CTCCCTTTGGGCCGCCTCCCCGCATCGATACCGTCGACCTCGAGAGATCTACGGGTGGCATCCCTGTGAC
CCCTCCCCAGTGCCTCTCCTGGCCCTGGAAGTTGCCACTCCAGTGCCCACCAGCCTTGTCCTAATAAAAT
TAAGTTGCATCATTTTGTCTGACTAGGTGTCCTTCTATAATATTATGGGGTGGAGGGGGGTGGTATGGAG
CAAGGGGCAAGTTGGGAAGACAACCTGTAGGGCCTGCGGGGTCTATTGGGAACCAAGCTGGAGTGCAGTG
GCACAATCTTGGCTCACTGCAATCTCCGCCTCCTGGGTTCAAGCGATTCTCCTGCCTCAGCCTCCCGAGT
TGTTGGGATTCCAGGCATGCATGACCAGGCTCAGCTAATTTTTGTTTTTTTGGTAGAGACGGGGTTTCAC
CATATTGGCCAGGCTGGTCTCCAACTCCTAATCTCAGGTGATCTACCCACCTTGGCCTCCCAAATTGCTG
GGATTACAGGCGTGAACCACTGCTCCCTTCCCTGTCCTTCTGATTTTGTAGGTAACCACGTGCGGACCGA
GCGGCCGCAGGAACCCCTAGTGATGGAGTTGGCCACTCCCTCTCTGCGCGCTCGCTCGCTCACTGAGGCC
GGGCGACCAAAGGTCGCCCGACGCCCGGGCTTTGCCCGGGCGGCCTCAGTGAGCGAGCGAGCGCGCAGCT
GCCTGCAGGGGCGCCTGATGCGGTATTTTCTCCTTACGCATCTGTGCGGTATTTCACACCGCATA
[142 nt withheld, positions 3566-3707]
C
[141 nt withheld, positions 3709-3849]
CCTTTGACGTTGGAGTCCACGTTCTTT
[37 nt withheld, positions 3877-3913]
ACCCTATCTCGGGCTATTCTTTTGATTTATAAGGGATTTTGCCGATTTCGGCCTATTGGTTAAAAAATGA
GCTGATTTAACAAAAATTTAACGCGAATTTTAACAAAATATTAACGTTTACAATTTTATGGTGCACTCTC
AGTACAATCTGCTCTGATGCCGCATAGTTAAGCCAGCCCCGACACCCGCCAACACCCGCTGACGCGCCCT
GACGGGCTTGTCTGCTCCCGGCATCCGCTTACAGACAAGCTGTGACCGTCTCCGGGAGCTGCATGTGTCA
GAGGTTTTCACCGTCATCACCGAAACGCGCGAGACGAAAGGGCCTCGTGATACGCCTATTTTTATAGGTT
AATGTCATGATAATAATGGTTTCTTAGACGTCAGGTGGCACTTTTCGGGGAAATGTGCGCGGAACCCCTA
TTTGTTTATTTTTCTAAATACATTCAAATATGTATCCGCTCATGAGACAATAACCCTGATAAATGCTTCA
ATAATATTGAAAAAGGAAGAGTATGAGTATTCAACATTTCCGTGTCGCCCTTATTCCCTTTTTTGCGGCA
TTTTGCCTTCCTGTTTTTGCTCACCCAGAAACGCTGGTGAAAGTAAAAGATGCTGAAGATCAGTTGGGTG
CACGAGTGGGTTACATCGAACTGGATCTCAACAGCGGTAAGATCCTTGAGAGTTTTCGCCCCGAAGAACG
TTTTCCAATGATGAGCACTTTTAAAGTTCTGCTATGTGGCGCGGTATTATCCCGTATTGACGCCGGGCAA
GAGCAACTCGGTCGCCGCATACACTATTCTCAGAATGACTTGGTTGAGTACTCACCAGTCACAGAAAAGC
ATCTTACGGATGGCATGACAGTAAGAGAATTATGCAGTGCTGCCATAACCATGAGTGATAACACTGCGGC
CAACTTACTTCTGACAACGATCGGAGGACCGAAGGAGCTAACCGCTTTTTTGCACAACATGGGGGATCAT
GTAACTCGCCTTGATCGTTGGGAACCGGAGCTGAATGAAGCCATACCAAACGACGAGCGTGACACCACGA
TGCCTGTAGCAATGGCAACAACGTTGCGCAAACTATTAACTGGCGAACTACTTACTCTAGCTTCCCGGCA
ACAATTAATAGACTGGATGGAGGCGGATAAAGTTGCAGGACCACTTCTGCGCTCGGCCCTTCCGGCTGGC
TGGTTTATTGCTGATAAATCTGGAGCCGGTGAGCGTGGGTCTCGCGGTATCATTGCAGCACTGGGGCCAG
ATGGTAAGCCCTCCCGTATCGTAGTTATCTACACGACGGGGAGTCAGGCAACTATGGATGAACGAAATAG
ACAGATCGCTGAGATAGGTGCCTCACTGATTAAGCATTGGTAACTGTCAGACCAAGTTTACTCATATATA
CTTTAGATTGATTTAAAACTTCATTTTTAATTTAAAAGGATCTAGGTGAAGATCCTTTTTGATAATCTCA
TGACCAAAATCCCTTAACGTGAGTTTTCGTTCCACTGAGCGTCAGACCCCGTAGAAAAGATCAAAGGATC
TTCTTGAGATCCTTTTTTTCTGCGCGTAATCTGCTGCTTGCAAACAAAAAAACCACCGCTACCAGCGGTG
GTTTGTTTGCCGGATCAAGAGCTACCAACTCTTTTTCCGAAGGTAACTGGCTTCAGCAGAGCGCAGATAC
CAAATACTGTCCTTCTAGTGTAGCCGTAGTTAGGCCACCACTTCAAGAACTCTGTAGCACCGCCTACATA
CCTCGCTCTGCTAATCCTGTTACCAGTGGCTGCTGCCAGTGGCGATAAGTCGTGTCTTACCGGGTTGGAC
TCAAGACGATAGTTACCGGATAAGGCGCAGCGGTCGGGCTGAACGGGGGGTTCGTGCACACAGCCCAGCT
TGGAGCGAACGACCTACACCGAACTGAGATACCTACAGCGTGAGCTATGAGAAAGCGCCACGCTTCCCGA
AGGGAGAAAGGCGGACAGGTATCCGGTAAGCGGCAGGGTCGGAACAGGAGAGCGCACGAGGGAGCTTCCA
GGGGGAAACGCCTGGTATCTTTATAGTCCTGTCGGGTTTCGCCACCTCTGACTTGAGCGTCGATTTTTGT
GATGCTCGTCAGGGGGGCGGAGCCTATGGAAAAACGCCAGCAACGCGGCCTTTTTACGGTTCCTGGCCTT
TTGCTGGCCTTTTGCTCACATGT
