>Addgene plasmid #27227 | AAV-CK(1.3)GW | addgene partial sequence | sequence record 33508 | 27227 with EGFP-N
GCTACCATGGTGGCGACCGGTACCCGGGGATCCCCCGCTGCCCCCAGAACTAGGGGCCACTCGCCTGCCC
GTGCTCCTGAGTGCAAACGGAGAACCGGCTTGACTGACGAGCTTGGGGCTTCTGAGCAGGGCACTGTGGC
TGCTCACAGCCTCGCGAGCCTTCGTCAGCATCCAGGTCCCCATGGCAACCACCTCCGAAACGCCCTGTTC
CCGTTGCCCCGGTAACTGCCTCCCCAACACCTGCCTGCCTTTCACTTTAAAACCTGCTCCTCTTTGCCCT
GGCCTTATATACACAATACTGCAGGACTGTGTGGGCCCAGGAGCAAGTGGACCCTGTTCCCCCAGGGTGA
TGTACTGAGGGGGTTGGAGAAGGGGATGCGAACAAACTTAGTCCACAAGTGATCATCGCTCTTCCTACCT
CCCCCACCTCCAACTATAGGGCCCTTTTAACAGACGGGATGGGATTAAGTGGGGCAAAGAGGCAGTTGCT
ATGGTAACGGCTAGTGGGTGCCACATTCTGGGATGGTCCTTGAGAAAGACAGGATGTAGTTACCCTGGCA
ACTTCATCTCCTCTGAAGAGACAGGTATTGCCCCGTTGCCCTGGCAACAGCTGGGTTCTAAGGTTTACAG
GGGAAGCTAATTCATCTCTCCTTCCCTTCCCCCTTGTAGTCTCTGTAATGGTTTCTTTGCTTCCTCTGGG
AATTGGTCTGGTTGACTTGGCCTCTGTCTCTGTCCTTGTTTCTTTCCAGCTCTCCCTGCTTTTTAGCCAT
TGTGCATATCACACCGCCACCTTAGCGTGAGAAGAAGTACCAAACAGACCCAGAATGCTGACGGAATGAC
TCTGTCTGCTTTCTCACCCCTATCTGTCACCACTGAGCAGCAGGGCCCCTCCTGA
